Addgene plasmid #178045: PB CAG-L-bpA-2xSV40pA-L-tdGFP-Luciferase_shRNAmir
Purpose: CAG tdGFP Luciferase shRNAmir cre/lox expression piggyBac transposon (bpA 2xSV40pA stop)
Depositing lab: Mario Capecchi. Depositing organization: University of Utah.
Backbone
  Vector backbone: Custom
  Backbone manufacturer: Hyung-song Nam, Capecchi laboratory
  Vector type: Mammalian Expression, RNAi, Cre/Lox ; piggyBac
Growth in bacteria
  Bacterial resistance: Ampicillin, 100 μg/mL
  Growth temperature: 30°C
  Growth strain: DH10B
  Copy number: High Copy
Gene/Insert
  Gene/Insert name: Luciferase_1309 shRNAmir
  Species: Synthetic
Resource information
  A portion of this plasmid was derived from a plasmid made by: piggyBac ITR's were synthesized from sequences in the NCBI database. CAG promoter is from pCAGGS obtained from BCCM/LMBP. bGH pA is from Neal Copeland. SV40 pA is from Clontech. sfGFP is from Sandia Biotech. Backbone is from Stratagene.
Terms and licenses: Academic/Nonprofit Terms; Industry Terms: Not Available to Industry
Depositor comments: mir-30a "miR-E" shRNAmir expression cassette sequence was obtained from Fellmann et al., 2013 (https://doi.org/10.1016/j.celrep.2013.11.020) and synthesized.
How to cite: PB CAG-L-bpA-2xSV40pA-L-tdGFP-Luciferase_shRNAmir was a gift from Mario Capecchi (Addgene plasmid # 178045 ; http://n2t.net/addgene:178045 ; RRID:Addgene_178045)
