[The description below was written by a language model from this plasmid's Addgene catalogue record and pLannotate feature annotations shown in this document.]
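Description:
PB CAG-L-bpA-2xSV40pA-L-tdGFP-Luciferase_shRNAmir is an 8,464-nt piggyBac transposon plasmid for Cre-dependent mammalian expression of a fluorescent reporter coupled to a microRNA-embedded shRNA. It is built on a custom, pBluescript-type backbone that carries a high-copy ColE1/pUC origin, an f1 origin, remnants of the lac/lacZα region with flanking T3 and T7 promoters, and an ampicillin resistance gene for selection in E. coli. The record states that the piggyBac inverted terminal repeats were synthesized from database sequences. They are not annotated as such in the feature table, though unannotated stretches flank the cassette and a short baculovirus-derived fragment lies just after it. With piggyBac transposase supplied, these repeats allow the cassette between them to integrate into the host genome.

The payload is driven by the CAG promoter (CMV enhancer, chicken β-actin promoter and chimeric intron). Immediately downstream sits a lox-stop-lox element: two same-orientation loxP sites enclosing a bGH polyadenylation signal followed by two SV40 polyadenylation signals, which terminate transcription before the reporter. Cre recombination excises this triple-poly(A) stop and brings the promoter next to tdGFP, a tandem dimer of two superfolder GFP coding sequences. In the 3′ untranslated region after tdGFP is a miR-30a-based "miR-E" shRNAmir cassette, of which only the 3′ miR-30a flank is annotated. It carries the Luciferase_1309 hairpin, and the transcript ends at a second bGH poly(A) signal. GFP fluorescence therefore marks cells that have undergone recombination and are expressing the shRNA from the same transcript. Because the hairpin targets luciferase, the construct probably serves as a control for this Cre/lox-regulated RNAi transposon design, although the record does not say so.
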