Features (pLannotate 1.2.2; 29 found; start..end, strand, type, name):
     24..128     +  promoter       AmpR promoter: bla
    129..989     +  CDS            AmpR: β-lactamase; bla; confers resistance to ampicillin, carbenicillin, and related antibiotics
   1160..1748    +  rep_origin     ori: high-copy-number ColE1/pMB1/pBR322/pUC origin of replication
   1931..2023    +  CDS            lacI (fragment): lac repressor; lacI; The lac repressor binds to the lac operator to inhibit transcription in E. coli. This inhibition can be relieved by adding lactose or isopropyl-β-D-thiogalactopyranoside (IPTG).
   2036..2057    +  protein_bind   CAP binding site: CAP binding activates transcription in the presence of cAMP. E. coli catabolite activator protein
   2072..2102    +  promoter       lac promoter: promoter for the E. coli lac operon
   2110..2126    +  protein_bind   lac operator: The lac repressor binds to the lac operator to inhibit transcription in E. coli. This inhibition can be relieved by adding lactose or isopropyl-β-D-thiogalactopyranoside (IPTG). lac repressor encoded by lacI
   2171..2189    +  promoter       T3 promoter: promoter for bacteriophage T3 RNA polymerase
   2620..2999    +  enhancer       CMV enhancer: human cytomegalovirus immediate early enhancer
   3001..3278    +  promoter       chicken β-actin promoter: No description available
   3279..4295    +  intron         chimeric intron: chimera between introns from chicken β-actin and rabbit β-globin
   4355..4388    +  protein_bind   loxP: Cre-mediated recombination occurs in the 8-bp core sequence (GCATACAT). Cre recombinase
   4409..4633    +  polyA_signal   bGH poly(A) signal: bovine growth hormone polyadenylation signal
   4637..4658    +  promoter       SV40 promoter (fragment): SV40 enhancer and early promoter
   4688..4713    +  misc_feature   MCS (fragment): pBluescript multiple cloning site
   4713..4795    +  CDS            large T antigen (fragment): large T antigen from SV40 (simian virus 40)
   4818..4939    +  polyA_signal   SV40 poly(A) signal: SV40 polyadenylation signal
   4946..5028    +  CDS            large T antigen (fragment): large T antigen from SV40 (simian virus 40)
   5051..5172    +  polyA_signal   SV40 poly(A) signal: SV40 polyadenylation signal
   5190..5223    +  protein_bind   loxP: Cre-mediated recombination occurs in the 8-bp core sequence (GCATACAT). Cre recombinase
   5233..5946    +  CDS            Superfolder GFP: Superfolder GFP is a basic (constitutively fluorescent) green fluorescent protein published in 2005, derived from Aequorea victoria. It is reported to be a very rapidly-maturing weak dimer.
   5977..6690    +  CDS            Superfolder GFP: Superfolder GFP is a basic (constitutively fluorescent) green fluorescent protein published in 2005, derived from Aequorea victoria. It is reported to be a very rapidly-maturing weak dimer.
   6919..7045    +  ncRNA          3' miR-30a: sequence downstream of the 71-nt precursor of the human miR-30a microRNA (Zeng et al., 2002) miRNA
   7123..7347    +  polyA_signal   bGH poly(A) signal: bovine growth hormone polyadenylation signal
   7351..7372    +  promoter       SV40 promoter (fragment): SV40 enhancer and early promoter
   7736..7813    +  CDS            FP (fragment): FP25_NPVAC - Experimental evidence at protein level: Swiss-Prot protein existence level 1. From Autographa californica nuclear polyhedrosis virus (AcMNPV).
   7823..7841    -  promoter       T7 promoter: promoter for bacteriophage T7 RNA polymerase
   7844..8001    +  CDS            lacZα (fragment): LacZα fragment of β-galactosidase; lacZ fragment
   8033..8461    -  rep_origin     f1 ori (sequence partly withheld): f1 bacteriophage origin of replication; arrow indicates direction of (+) strand synthesis
>Addgene plasmid #178045 | PB CAG-L-bpA-2xSV40pA-L-tdGFP-Luciferase_shRNAmir | addgene full sequence | sequence record 352919 | Addgene NGS Result
GTGGCACTTTTCGGGGAAATGTGCGCGGAACCCCTATTTGTTTATTTTTCTAAATACATTCAAATATGTA
TCCGCTCATGAGACAATAACCCTGATAAATGCTTCAATAATATTGAAAAAGGAAGAGTATGAGTATTCAA
CATTTCCGTGTCGCCCTTATTCCCTTTTTTGCGGCATTTTGCCTTCCTGTTTTTGCTCACCCAGAAACGC
TGGTGAAAGTAAAAGATGCTGAAGATCAGTTGGGTGCACGAGTGGGTTACATCGAACTGGATCTCAACAG
CGGTAAGATCCTTGAGAGTTTTCGCCCCGAAGAACGTTTTCCAATGATGAGCACTTTTAAAGTTCTGCTA
TGTGGCGCGGTATTATCCCGTATTGACGCCGGGCAAGAGCAACTCGGTCGCCGCATACACTATTCTCAGA
ATGACTTGGTTGAGTACTCACCAGTCACAGAAAAGCATCTTACGGATGGCATGACAGTAAGAGAATTATG
CAGTGCTGCCATAACCATGAGTGATAACACTGCGGCCAACTTACTTCTGACAACGATCGGAGGACCGAAG
GAGCTAACCGCTTTTTTGCACAACATGGGGGATCATGTAACTCGCCTTGATCGTTGGGAACCGGAGCTGA
ATGAAGCCATACCAAACGACGAGCGTGACACCACGATGCCTGTAGCAATGGCAACAACGTTGCGCAAACT
ATTAACTGGCGAACTACTTACTCTAGCTTCCCGGCAACAATTAATAGACTGGATGGAGGCGGATAAAGTT
GCAGGACCACTTCTGCGCTCGGCCCTTCCGGCTGGCTGGTTTATTGCTGATAAATCTGGAGCCGGTGAGC
GTGGGTCTCGCGGTATCATTGCAGCACTGGGGCCAGATGGTAAGCCCTCCCGTATCGTAGTTATCTACAC
GACGGGGAGTCAGGCAACTATGGATGAACGAAATAGACAGATCGCTGAGATAGGTGCCTCACTGATTAAG
CATTGGTAACTGTCAGACCAAGTTTACTCATATATACTTTAGATTGATTTAAAACTTCATTTTTAATTTA
AAAGGATCTAGGTGAAGATCCTTTTTGATAATCTCATGACCAAAATCCCTTAACGTGAGTTTTCGTTCCA
CTGAGCGTCAGACCCCGTAGAAAAGATCAAAGGATCTTCTTGAGATCCTTTTTTTCTGCGCGTAATCTGC
TGCTTGCAAACAAAAAAACCACCGCTACCAGCGGTGGTTTGTTTGCCGGATCAAGAGCTACCAACTCTTT
TTCCGAAGGTAACTGGCTTCAGCAGAGCGCAGATACCAAATACTGTTCTTCTAGTGTAGCCGTAGTTAGG
CCACCACTTCAAGAACTCTGTAGCACCGCCTACATACCTCGCTCTGCTAATCCTGTTACCAGTGGCTGCT
GCCAGTGGCGATAAGTCGTGTCTTACCGGGTTGGACTCAAGACGATAGTTACCGGATAAGGCGCAGCGGT
CGGGCTGAACGGGGGGTTCGTGCACACAGCCCAGCTTGGAGCGAACGACCTACACCGAACTGAGATACCT
ACAGCGTGAGCTATGAGAAAGCGCCACGCTTCCCGAAGGGAGAAAGGCGGACAGGTATCCGGTAAGCGGC
AGGGTCGGAACAGGAGAGCGCACGAGGGAGCTTCCAGGGGGAAACGCCTGGTATCTTTATAGTCCTGTCG
GGTTTCGCCACCTCTGACTTGAGCGTCGATTTTTGTGATGCTCGTCAGGGGGGCGGAGCCTATGGAAAAA
CGCCAGCAACGCGGCCTTTTTACGGTTCCTGGCCTTTTGCTGGCCTTTTGCTCACATGTTCTTTCCTGCG
TTATCCCCTGATTCTGTGGATAACCGTATTACCGCCTTTGAGTGAGCTGATACCGCTCGCCGCAGCCGAA
CGACCGAGCGCAGCGAGTCAGTGAGCGAGGAAGCGGAAGAGCGCCCAATACGCAAACCGCCTCTCCCCGC
GCGTTGGCCGATTCATTAATGCAGCTGGCACGACAGGTTTCCCGACTGGAAAGCGGGCAGTGAGCGCAAC
GCAATTAATGTGAGTTAGCTCACTCATTAGGCACCCCAGGCTTTACACTTTATGCTTCCGGCTCGTATGT
TGTGTGGAATTGTGAGCGGATAACAATTTCACACAGGAAACAGCTATGACCATGATTACGCCAAGCGCGC
AATTAACCCTCACTAAAGGGAACCTCCCCCGGTATTCACGACAGCAGGCTGAATAATAAAAAAATTAGAA
ACTATTATTTAACCCTAGAAAGATAATCATATTGTGACGTACGTTAAAGATAATCATGCGTAAAATTGAC
GCATGTGTTTTATCGGTCTGTATATCGAGGTTTATTTATTAATTTGAATAGATATTAAGTTTTATTATAT
TTACACTTACATACTAATAATAAATTCAACAAACAATTTATTTATGTTTATTTATTTATTAAAAAAAAAC
AAAAACTCAAAATTTCTTCTATAAAGTAACAAAACTTTTAAACATTCTCTCTTTTACAAAAATAAACTTA
TTTTGTACTTTAAAAACAGTCATGTTGTATTATAAAATAAGTAATTAGCTTAACCTATACATAATAGAAA
CAAATTATACTTATTAACCGGTCATGGTCGACATTGATTATTGACTAGTTATTAATAGTAATCAATTACG
GGGTCATTAGTTCATAGCCCATATATGGAGTTCCGCGTTACATAACTTACGGTAAATGGCCCGCCTGGCT
GACCGCCCAACGACCCCCGCCCATTGACGTCAATAATGACGTATGTTCCCATAGTAACGCCAATAGGGAC
TTTCCATTGACGTCAATGGGTGGAGTATTTACGGTAAACTGCCCACTTGGCAGTACATCAAGTGTATCAT
ATGCCAAGTACGCCCCCTATTGACGTCAATGACGGTAAATGGCCCGCCTGGCATTATGCCCAGTACATGA
CCTTATGGGACTTTCCTACTTGGCAGTACATCTACGTATTAGTCATCGCTATTACCATGGTCGAGGTGAG
CCCCACGTTCTGCTTCACTCTCCCCATCTCCCCCCCCTCCCCACCCCCAATTTTGTATTTATTTATTTTT
TAATTATTTTGTGCAGCGATGGGGGCGGGGGGGGGGGGGGGGCGCGCGCCRGGGGGGGGGGGGGGGGGSG
GGGGGGGGGGSGGGGSGRGGCGGRGAGGTGCGGCGGCAGCCAATCAGAGCGGCGCGCTCCGAAAGTTTCC
TTTTATGGCGAGGCGGCGGCGGCGGCGGCCCTATAAAAAGCGAAGCGCGCGGCGGGCGGGAGTCGCTGCG
CGCTGCCTTCGCCCCGTGCCCCGCTCCGCCGCCGCCTCGCGCCGCCCGCCCCGGCTCTGACTGACCGCGT
TACTCCCACAGGTGAGCGGGCGGGACGGCCCTTCTCCTCCGGGCTGTAATTAGCGCTTGGTTTAATGACG
GCTTGTTTCTTTTCTGTGGCTGCGTGAAAGCCTTGAGGGGCTCCGGGAGGGCCCTTTGTGCGGGGGGAGC
GGCTCGGGGGGTGCGTGCGTGTGTGTGTGCGTGGGGAGCGCCGCGTGCGGCTCCGCGCTGCCCGGCGGCT
GTGAGCGCTGCGGGCGCGGCGCGGGGCTTTGTGCGCTCCGCAGTGTGCGCGAGGGGAGCGCGGCCGGGGG
CGGTGCCCCGCGGTGCGGGGGGGGCTGCGAGGGGAACAAAGGCTGCGTGCGGGGTGTGTGCGTGGGGGGG
TGAGCAGGGGGTGTGGGCGCGTCGGTCGGGCTGCAACCCCCCCTGCACCCCCCTCCCCGAGTTGCTGAGC
ACGGCCCGGCTTCGGGTGCGGGGCTCCGTACGGGGCGTGGCGCGGGGCTCGCCGTGCCGGGCGGGGGGTG
GCGGCAGGTGGGGGTGCCGGGCGGGGCGGGGCCGCCTCGGGCCGGGGAGGGCTCGGGGGAGGGGCGCGGC
GGCCCCCGGAGCGCCGGCGGCTGTCGAGGCGCGGCGAGCCGCAGCCATTGCCTTTTATGGTAATCGTGCG
AGAGGGCGCAGGGACTTCCTTTGTCCCAAATCTGTGCGGAGCCGAAATCTGGGAGGCGCCGCCGCACCCC
CTCTAGCGGGCGCGGGGCGAAGCGGTGCGGCGCCGGCAGGAAGGAAATGGGCGGGGAGGGCCTTCGTGCG
TCGCCGCGCCGCCGTCCCCTTCTCCCTCTCCAGCCTCGGGGCTGTCCGCGGGGGGACGGCTGCCTTCGGG
GGGGACGGGGCAGGGCGGGGTTCGGCTTCTGGCGTGTGACCGGCGGCTCTAGAGCCTCTGCTAACCATGT
TCATGCCTTCTTCTTTTTCCTACAGCTCCTGGGCAACGTGCTGGTTATTGTGCTGTCTCATCATTTTGGC
AAAGAATTGCTAGCATAACTTCGTATAGCATACATTATACGAAGTTATAGCTCGCTGATCAGCCTCGACT
GTGCCTTCTAGTTGCCAGCCATCTGTTGTTTGCCCCTCCCCCGTGCCTTCCTTGACCCTGGAAGGTGCCA
CTCCCACTGTCCTTTCCTAATAAAATGAGGAAATTGCATCGCATTGTCTGAGTAGGTGTCATTCTATTCT
GGGGGGTGGGGTGGGGCAGGACAGCAAGGGGGAGGATTGGGAAGACAATAGCAGGCATGCTGGGGATGCG
GTGGGCTCTATGGCTTCTGAGGCGGAAAGAACCAGCTGGGGCTCGACTAGAGCTTGCGGAACCCTTACCA
CCGCGGTGGCGGCCGCTCTAGAATCATAATCAGCCATACCACATTTGTAGAGGTTTTACTTGCTTTAAAA
AACCTCCCACACCTCCCCCTGAACCTGAAACATAAAATGAATGCAATTGTTGTTGTTAACTTGTTTATTG
CAGCTTATAATGGTTACAAATAAAGCAATAGCATCACAAATTTCACAAATAAAGCATTTTTTTCACTGCA
TTCTAGTTGTGGTTTGTCCAAACTCATCAATGTATCTTAACTAGAATCATAATCAGCCATACCACATTTG
TAGAGGTTTTACTTGCTTTAAAAAACCTCCCACACCTCCCCCTGAACCTGAAACATAAAATGAATGCAAT
TGTTGTTGTTAACTTGTTTATTGCAGCTTATAATGGTTACAAATAAAGCAATAGCATCACAAATTTCACA
AATAAAGCATTTTTTTCACTGCATTCTAGTTGTGGTTTGTCCAAACTCATCAATGTATCTTATAACTAAA
TAACCTAGGATAACTTCGTATAGCATACATTATACGAAGTTATAGGCGCGCCATGAGCAAAGGAGAAGAA
CTTTTCACTGGAGTTGTCCCAATTCTTGTTGAATTAGATGGTGATGTTAATGGGCACAAATTTTCTGTCC
GTGGAGAGGGTGAAGGTGATGCTACAAACGGAAAACTCACCCTTAAATTTATTTGCACTACTGGAAAACT
ACCTGTTCCGTGGCCAACACTTGTCACTACTCTGACCTATGGTGTTCAATGCTTTTCCCGTTATCCGGAT
CACATGAAACGGCATGACTTTTTCAAGAGTGCCATGCCCGAAGGTTATGTACAGGAACGCACTATATCTT
TCAAAGATGACGGGACCTACAAGACGCGTGCTGAAGTCAAGTTTGAAGGTGATACCCTTGTTAATCGTAT
CGAGTTAAAGGGTATTGATTTTAAAGAAGATGGAAACATTCTTGGACACAAACTCGAATACAACTTTAAC
TCACACAATGTATACATCACGGCAGACAAACAAAAGAATGGAATCAAAGCTAACTTCAAAATTCGCCACA
ACGTTGAAGATGGTTCCGTTCAACTAGCAGACCATTATCAACAAAATACTCCAATTGGCGATGGCCCTGT
CCTTTTACCAGACAACCATTACCTGTCGACACAATCTGTCCTTTCGAAAGATCCCAACGAAAAGCGTGAC
CACATGGTCCTTCTTGAGTTTGTAACTGCTGCTGGGATTACACATGGCATGGATGAGCTCTACAAAGGTT
CTGCTGGATCTGCAGCAGGATCTGGTATGAGCAAAGGAGAAGAACTTTTCACTGGAGTTGTCCCAATTCT
TGTTGAATTAGATGGTGATGTTAATGGGCACAAATTTTCTGTCCGTGGAGAGGGTGAAGGTGATGCTACA
AACGGAAAACTCACCCTTAAATTTATTTGCACTACTGGAAAACTACCTGTTCCGTGGCCAACACTTGTCA
CTACTCTGACCTATGGTGTTCAATGCTTTTCCCGTTATCCGGATCACATGAAACGGCATGACTTTTTCAA
GAGTGCCATGCCCGAAGGTTATGTACAGGAACGCACTATATCTTTCAAAGATGACGGGACCTACAAGACG
CGTGCTGAAGTCAAGTTTGAAGGTGATACCCTTGTTAATCGTATCGAGTTAAAGGGTATTGATTTTAAAG
AAGATGGAAACATTCTTGGACACAAACTCGAATACAACTTTAACTCACACAATGTATACATCACGGCAGA
CAAACAAAAGAATGGAATCAAAGCTAACTTCAAAATTCGCCACAACGTTGAAGATGGTTCCGTTCAACTA
GCAGACCATTATCAACAAAATACTCCAATTGGCGATGGCCCTGTCCTTTTACCAGACAACCATTACCTGT
CGACACAATCTGTCCTTTCGAAAGATCCCAACGAAAAGCGTGACCACATGGTCCTTCTTGAGTTTGTAAC
TGCTGCTGGGATTACACATGGCATGGATGAGCTCTACAAATGATTAATTAATCGACTAGGGATAACAGGG
TAATTGTTTGAATGAGGCTTCAGTACTTTACAGAATCGTTGCCTGCACATCTTGGAAACACTTGCTGGGA
TTACTTCGACTTCTTAACCCAACAGAAGGCTCGAGAAGGTATATTGCTGTTGACAGTGAGCGCCCGCCTG
AAGTCTCTGATTAATAGTGAAGCCACAGATGTATTAATCAGAGACTTCAGGCGGTTGCCTACTGCCTCGG
ACTTCAAGGGGCTAGAATTCGAGCAATTATCTTGTTTACTAAAACTGAATACCTTGCTATCTCTTTGATA
CATTTTTACAAAGCTGAATTAAAATGGTATAAATTAAATCACTTTCGATTAATGATCATACAGTGCTCTG
AGTACGCTAGGATCCACTAGAGCGGCCGCCTAGAGCTCGCTATCAGCCTCGACTGTGCCTTCTAGTTGCC
AGCCATCTGTTGTTTGCCCCTCCCCCGTGCCTTCCTTGACCCTGGAAGGTGCCACTCCCACTGTCCTTTC
CTAATAAAATGAGGAAATTGCATCGCATTGTCTGAGTAGGTGTCATTCTATTCTGGGGGGTGGGGTGGGG
CAGGACAGCAAGGGGGAGGATTGGGAAGACAATAGCAGGCATGCTGGGGATGCGGTGGGCTCTATGGCTT
CTGAGGCGGAAAGAACCAGCTGGGGCTCGACTAGAGCTTGCGGAACCCTTAAGCTTTTTTATTATATATT
AGTCACGATATCTATAACAAGAAAATATATATATAATAAGTTATCACGTAAGTAGAACATGAAATAACAA
TATAATTATCGTATGAGTTAAATCTTAAAAGTCACGTAAAAGATAATCATGCGTCATTTTGACTCACGCG
GTCGTTATAGTTCAAAATCAGTGACACTTACCGCATTGACAAGCACGCCTCACGGGAGCTCCAAGCGGCG
ACTGAGATGTCCTAAATGCACAGCGACGGATTCGCGCTATTTAGAAAGAGAGAGCAATATTTCAAGAATG
CATGCGTCAATTTTACGCAGACTATCTTTCTAGGGTTAAAAAAGATTTGCGCTTTACTCGACCTAAACTT
TAAACACGTCATAGAATCTTCGTTTGACAAAAACCACATTGTGTTGGGTCGCCCTATAGTGAGTCGTATT
ACAATTCACTGGCCGTCGTTTTACAACGTCGTGACTGGGAAAACCCTGGCGTTACCCAACTTAATCGCCT
TGCAGCACATCCCCCTTTCGCCAGCTGGCGTAATAGCGAAGAGGCCCGCACCGATCGCCCTTCCCAACAG
TTGCGCAGCCTGAATGGCGAATGGCAAATTGTAAGCGTTAATATTTTGTTAAAATTCGCGTTAAATTTTT
GTTAAATCAGCTCATTTTTTAACCAATAGGCCGAAATCGGCAAAATCCCTTATAAATCAAAAGAATAGAC
CGAGATAGGGT
[37 nt withheld, positions 8132-8168]
AAAGAACGTGGACTCCAACGTCAAAGG
[49 nt withheld, positions 8196-8244]
T
[91 nt withheld, positions 8246-8336]
G
[124 nt withheld, positions 8338-8461]
CAG
